Addgene plasmid #191459: pFR-mScarletI-antiFRET-P2A-mTurquoise2_T203Y
Purpose: Compare the intensity of mTurquoise2_T203Y to mScarlet-I fluorescent protein
Depositing lab: Dorus Gadella. Publication: A green lifetime biosensor for calcium that remains bright over its full dynamic range. van der Linden FH, Thornquist SC, Ter Beek RM, Huijts JY, Hink MA, Gadella TWJ, Maimon G, Goedhart J. eLife. 2025 Dec 19;14:RP105086. doi: 10.7554/eLife.105086. PubMed 41416770.
Backbone
  Vector backbone: pFR
  Vector type: Mammalian Expression, Bacterial Expression
Growth in bacteria
  Bacterial resistance: Kanamycin, 50 μg/mL
  Growth temperature: 37°C
  Growth strain: DH5alpha
  Copy number: High Copy
Gene/Insert
  Gene/Insert name: mTurquoise2_T203Y
  Species: Synthetic
  Tag / fusion protein: His-mScarletI-antiFRETlinker-P2A (N terminal on insert)
  Cloning method: Restriction Enzyme; 5′ cloning site BamHI (not destroyed); 3′ cloning site HindIII (not destroyed)
Terms and licenses: Academic/Nonprofit Terms; Industry Terms: Not Available to Industry
How to cite: pFR-mScarletI-antiFRET-P2A-mTurquoise2_T203Y was a gift from Dorus Gadella (Addgene plasmid # 191459 ; http://n2t.net/addgene:191459 ; RRID:Addgene_191459)
