[The description below was written by a language model from this plasmid's Addgene catalogue record and pLannotate feature annotations shown in this document.]
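Description:
pFR-mScarletI-antiFRET-P2A-mTurquoise2_T203Y is a dual-host expression plasmid on the pFR backbone, designed to express the same coding cassette in both mammalian cells and E. coli. It replicates in bacteria from a high-copy ColE1/pUC-type origin and is selected with kanamycin. The NeoR/KanR (Tn5 aminoglycoside phosphotransferase) gene sits behind tandem AmpR (bla) and SV40 early promoters and is followed by an HSV TK polyadenylation signal, an arrangement that allows expression of the marker in bacteria and, in principle, G418 selection in mammalian cells. A short ble fragment and a bGH poly(A) fragment are also annotated, apparently as backbone remnants.

Upstream of the insert, a CMV enhancer/promoter and a chimeric β-actin/β-globin intron fragment are followed by the L-rhamnose-inducible rhaB promoter, so transcription can be driven by CMV in mammalian cells or by rhamnose induction in bacteria. A rabbit β-globin poly(A) signal and a T7 terminator lie downstream. The open reading frame encodes, according to the catalogue, a His tag (with an annotated thrombin site), the red fluorescent protein mScarlet-I, an "antiFRET" linker and a P2A sequence, followed by mTurquoise2 carrying the T203Y substitution, cloned between BamHI and HindIII. In mammalian cells, ribosomal skipping at the P2A should yield the two fluorescent proteins as separate polypeptides in roughly equal amounts. In bacteria, where 2A sequences are not expected to function, the linker, as its name suggests, presumably limits energy transfer between the fused proteins. The stated purpose is to compare the intensity of mTurquoise2_T203Y with that of mScarlet-I, which serves as an internal reference for expression level.
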