Features (pLannotate 1.2.2; 17 found; start..end, strand, type, name):
     42..194     +  CDS            ble (fragment): BLE_KLEPN - Experimental evidence at protein level: Swiss-Prot protein existence level 1. Binding protein with a strong affinity to the bleomycin family of antibiotics. Binds to CL990; an antimitotic-antibiotic compound. From Klebsiella pneumoniae.
    253..300     +  polyA_signal   HSV TK poly(A) signal: herpes simplex virus thymidine kinase polyadenylation signal (Cole and Stacy, 1985)
    391..407     -  polyA_signal   bGH poly(A) signal (fragment): bovine growth hormone polyadenylation signal
    629..1217    +  rep_origin     ori: high-copy-number ColE1/pMB1/pBR322/pUC origin of replication
   1309..1668    +  enhancer       CMV enhancer (fragment): human cytomegalovirus immediate early enhancer
   1670..1869    +  promoter       CMV promoter: human cytomegalovirus (CMV) immediate early promoter
   2021..2151    +  intron         chimeric intron (fragment): chimera between introns from chicken β-actin and rabbit β-globin
   2220..2338    +  promoter       rhaB promoter: promoter of the E. coli rhaBAD operon, conferring tight induction with L-rhamnose and repression with D-glucose in the presence of RhaR and RhaS (Giacalone et al., 2006)
   2440..2457    +  CDS            thrombin site: thrombin recognition and cleavage site
   2482..3177    +  CDS            mScarlet-I: mScarlet-I is a basic (constitutively fluorescent) red fluorescent protein published in 2016, derived from synthetic construct. It is reported to be a rapidly-maturing monomer with moderate acid sensitivity.
   3379..4098    +  CDS            mTurquoise2: enhanced monomeric variant of CFP (Goedhart et al., 2012) mammalian codon-optimized
   4113..4181    +  CDS            HBB (fragment): HBB_PONPY - Experimental evidence at transcript level: Swiss-Prot protein existence level 2. Involved in oxygen transport from the lung to the various peripheral tissues. From Pongo pygmaeus (Bornean orangutan).
   4256..4311    +  polyA_signal   β-globin poly(A) signal: rabbit β-globin polyadenylation signal (Gil and Proudfoot, 1987)
   4399..4446    +  terminator     T7 terminator: transcription terminator for bacteriophage T7 RNA polymerase
   4472..4576    +  promoter       AmpR promoter: bla
   4645..4855    +  promoter       SV40 promoter: SV40 early promoter
   4898..21      +  CDS            NeoR/KanR (across the origin): aminoglycoside phosphotransferase from Tn5; aph(3')-II (or nptII); confers resistance to neomycin, kanamycin, and G418 (Geneticin®)
>Addgene plasmid #191459 | pFR-mScarletI-antiFRET-P2A-mTurquoise2_T203Y | addgene full sequence | sequence record 379345 | Addgene NGS Result
CTTCTTGACGAGTTCTTCTGAGCGGGACTCTGGGGTTCGAAATGACCGACCAAGCGACGCCCAACCTGCC
ATCACGAGATTTCGATTCCACCGCCGCCTTCTATGAAAGGTTGGGCTTCGGAATCGTTTTCCGGGACGCC
GGCTGGATGATCCTCCAGCGCGGGGATCTCATGCTGGAGTTCTTCGCCCACCCTAGGGGGAGGCTAACTG
AAACACGGAAGGAGACAATACCGGAAGGAACCCGCGCTATGACGGCAATAAAAAGACAGAATAAAACGCA
CGGTGTTGGGTCGTTTGTTCATAAACGCGGGGTTCGGTCCCAGGGCTGGCACTCTGTCGATACCCCACCG
AGACCCCATTGGGGCCAATACGCCCGCGTTTCTTCCTTTTCCCCACCCCACCCCCCAAGTTCGGGTGAAG
GCCCAGGGCTCGCAGCCAACGTCGGGGCGGCAGGCCCTGCCATAGCCTCAGGTTACTCATATATACTTTA
GATTGATTTAAAACTTCATTTTTAATTTAAAAGGATCTAGGTGAAGATCCTTTTTGATAATCTCATGACC
AAAATCCCTTAACGTGAGTTTTCGTTCCACTGAGCGTCAGACCCCGTAGAAAAGATCAAAGGATCTTCTT
GAGATCCTTTTTTTCTGCGCGTAATCTGCTGCTTGCAAACAAAAAAACCACCGCTACCAGCGGTGGTTTG
TTTGCCGGATCAAGAGCTACCAACTCTTTTTCCGAAGGTAACTGGCTTCAGCAGAGCGCAGATACCAAAT
ACTGTTCTTCTAGTGTAGCCGTAGTTAGGCCACCACTTCAAGAACTCTGTAGCACCGCCTACATACCTCG
CTCTGCTAATCCTGTTACCAGTGGCTGCTGCCAGTGGCGATAAGTCGTGTCTTACCGGGTTGGACTCAAG
ACGATAGTTACCGGATAAGGCGCAGCGGTCGGGCTGAACGGGGGGTTCGTGCACACAGCCCAGCTTGGAG
CGAACGACCTACACCGAACTGAGATACCTACAGCGTGAGCTATGAGAAAGCGCCACGCTTCCCGAAGGGA
GAAAGGCGGACAGGTATCCGGTAAGCGGCAGGGTCGGAACAGGAGAGCGCACGAGGGAGCTTCCAGGGGG
AAACGCCTGGTATCTTTATAGTCCTGTCGGGTTTCGCCACCTCTGACTTGAGCGTCGATTTTTGTGATGC
TCGTCAGGGGGGCGGAGCCTATGGAAAAACGCCAGCAACGCGGCCTTTTTACGGTTCCTGGCCTTTTGCT
GGCCTTTTGCTCACATGTTCTTTCCTGCGTTATCCCCTGAGGCCGGCCTATTAATAGTAATCAATTACGG
GGTCATTAGTTCATAGCCCATATATGGAGTTCCGCGTTACATAACTTACGGTAAATGGCCCGCCTGGCTG
ACCGCCCAACGACCCCCGCCCATTGACGTCAATAATGACGTATGTTCCCATAGTAACGCCAATAGGGACT
TTCCATTGACGTCAATGGGTGGAGTATTTACGGTAAACTGCCCACTTGGCAGTACATCAAGTGTATCATA
TGCCAAGTCCGCCCCCTATTGACGTCAATGACGGTAAATGGCCCGCCTGGCATTATGCCCAGTACATGAC
CTTACGGGACTTTCCTACTTGGCAGTACATCTACGTATTAGTCATCGCTATTACCATGCTGATGCGGTTT
TGGCAGTACACCAATGGGCGTGGATAGCGGTTTGACTCACGGGGATTTCCAAGTCTCCACCCCATTGACG
TCAATGGGAGTTTGTTTTGGCACCAAAATCAACGGGACTTTCCAAAATGTCGTAATAACCCCGCCCCGTT
GACGCAAATGGGCGGTAGGCGTGTACGGTGGGAGGTCTATATAAGCAGACGTCGTTTAGTGAACCGTCAG
ATCACTAGATGCTTTATTGCGGTAGTTTATCACAGTTAAATTGCTAACGCCAGTCTCGAACTTAACGTGC
AGAAGTTGGTCGTGAGGCACTGGGCAGGTAAGTATCGGGCCCTTTGTGCGGGGGGAGCGGCTCGGGGCTG
TCCGCGGGGGGACGGCTGCCTTCGGGGGGGACGGGGCAGGGCGGGGTTCGGCTTCTGGCGTGTGACCGGC
GGCTCTAGAGCCTCTGCTAACCATGTTCATGCCTTCTTCTTTTTCCTACAGCTCCTGGGCAACGTGCTGG
TTATTGTGCTGTCTCATCATTTTGGCAAAGAATTGGATCGGACCGAAATCACCACAATTCAGCAAATTGT
GAACATCATCACGTTCATCTTTCCCTGGTTGCCAAAGGCCCATTTTCCTGTCAGTAACGAGAAGGTCGCG
AATTCAGGCGCTTTTTAGACTGGTCGTAGGGAGACCACAACGGTTTCCCTCTAGAAATAATTTTGTTTAA
CTATAAGAAGGAGATATACCATGCGGGGTTCTCATCATCACCACCATCACAGCAGCGGCCTGGTGCCGCG
CGGCAGCTCGCTAGCGCTGCCGGTCGCCACCATGGTGAGCAAGGGCGAGGCAGTGATCAAGGAGTTCATG
CGGTTCAAGGTGCACATGGAGGGCTCCATGAACGGCCACGAGTTCGAGATCGAGGGCGAGGGCGAGGGCC
GCCCCTACGAGGGCACCCAGACCGCCAAGCTGAAGGTGACCAAGGGTGGCCCCCTGCCCTTCTCCTGGGA
CATCCTGTCCCCTCAGTTCATGTACGGCTCCAGGGCCTTCATCAAGCACCCCGCCGACATCCCCGACTAC
TATAAGCAGTCCTTCCCCGAGGGCTTCAAGTGGGAGCGCGTGATGAACTTCGAGGACGGCGGCGCCGTGA
CCGTGACCCAGGACACCTCCCTGGAGGACGGCACCCTGATCTACAAGGTGAAGCTCCGCGGCACCAACTT
CCCTCCTGACGGCCCCGTAATGCAGAAGAAGACAATGGGCTGGGAAGCGTCCACCGAGCGGTTGTACCCC
GAGGACGGCGTGCTGAAGGGCGACATTAAGATGGCCCTGCGCCTGAAGGACGGCGGCCGCTACCTGGCGG
ACTTCAAGACCACCTACAAGGCCAAGAAGCCCGTGCAGATGCCCGGCGCCTACAACGTCGACCGCAAGTT
GGACATCACCTCCCACAACGAGGACTACACCGTGGTGGAACAGTACGAACGCTCCGAGGGCCGCCACTCC
ACCGGCGGCATGGACGAGCTGTACAAGTCGACCAGATCTCTGGCCGAGGCGGCAGCTAAGGAGGCCGCGG
CGAAGGAGGCAGCCGCGAAAGAAGCAGCCGCAAAGGAAGCGGCCGCCAAGGCTGCTGCAAGATCTCTCGG
ATCGGGTGCTACTAACTTCAGCCTGCTGAAGCAGGCTGGAGACGTGGAGGAGAACCCTGGACCTTCGCTA
GCGCTGGATCCCGCCACCATGGTGAGCAAGGGCGAGGAGCTGTTCACCGGGGTGGTGCCCATCCTGGTCG
AGCTGGACGGCGACGTAAACGGCCACAAGTTCAGCGTGTCCGGCGAGGGCGAGGGCGATGCCACCTACGG
CAAGCTGACCCTGAAGTTCATCTGCACCACCGGCAAGCTGCCCGTGCCCTGGCCCACCCTCGTGACCACC
CTGTCCTGGGGCGTGCAGTGCTTCGCCCGCTACCCCGACCACATGAAGCAGCACGACTTCTTCAAGTCCG
CCATGCCCGAAGGCTACGTCCAGGAGCGCACCATCTTCTTCAAGGACGACGGCAACTACAAGACCCGCGC
CGAGGTGAAGTTCGAGGGCGACACCCTGGTGAACCGCATCGAGCTGAAGGGCATCGACTTCAAGGAGGAC
GGCAACATCCTGGGGCACAAGCTGGAGTACAACTACTTTAGCGACAACGTCTATATCACCGCCGACAAGC
AGAAGAACGGCATCAAGGCCAACTTCAAGATCCGCCACAACATCGAGGACGGCGGCGTGCAGCTCGCCGA
CCACTACCAGCAGAACACCCCCATCGGCGACGGCCCCGTGCTGCTGCCCGACAACCACTACCTGAGCTAC
CAGTCCAAGCTGAGCAAAGACCCCAACGAGAAGCGCGATCACATGGTCCTGCTGGAGTTCGTGACCGCCG
CCGGGATCACTCTCGGCATGGACGAGCTGTACAAGTAAAAGCTTGTGATTAACCTCAGGTGCAGGCTGCC
TATCAGAAGGTGGTGGCTGGTGTGGCCAATGCCCTGGCTCACAAATACCACTGAGATCGATCTTTTTCCC
TCTGCCAAAAATTATGGGGACATCATGAAGCCCCTTGAGCATCTGACTTCTGGCTAATAAAGGAAATTTA
TTTTCATTGCAATAGTGTGTTGGAATTTTTTGTGTCTCTCACTCGGAAGGACATATGGGAGGGCAAATCA
TTTAAAACATCAGAATGAGTATTTGGTTTAGAGTTTGGCAACATATGCCCATATGTAACTAGCATAACCC
CTTGGGGCCTCTAAACGGGTCTTGAGGGGTTTTTTGCTGAAAGCATGCTCGGGGAAATGTGCGCGGAACC
CCTATTTGTTTATTTTTCTAAATACATTCAAATATGTATCCGCTCATGAGACAATAACCCTGATAAATGC
TTCAATAATATTGAAAAAGGAAGAGTCCTGAGGCGGAAAGAACCAGCTGTGGAATGTGTGTCAGTTAGGG
TGTGGAAAGTCCCCAGGCTCCCCAGCAGGCAGAAGTATGCAAAGCATGCATCTCAATTAGTCAGCAACCA
TAGTCCCGCCCCTAACTCCGCCCATCCCGCCCCTAACTCCGCCCAGTTCCGCCCATTCTCCGCCCCATGG
CTGACTAATTTTTTTTATTTATGCAGAGGCCGAGGCCGCCTCGGCCTCTGAGCTATTCCAGAAGTAGTGA
GGAGGCTTTTTTGGAGGCCTAGGCTTTTGCAAAGATCGATCAAGAGACAGGATGAGGATCGTTTCGCATG
ATTGAACAAGATGGATTGCACGCAGGTTCTCCGGCCGCTTGGGTGGAGAGGCTATTCGGCTATGACTGGG
CACAACAGACAATCGGCTGCTCTGATGCCGCCGTGTTCCGGCTGTCAGCGCAGGGGCGCCCGGTTCTTTT
TGTCAAGACCGACCTGTCCGGTGCCCTGAATGAACTGCAAGACGAGGCAGCGCGGCTATCGTGGCTGGCC
ACGACGGGCGTTCCTTGCGCAGCTGTGCTCGACGTTGTCACTGAAGCGGGAAGGGACTGGCTGCTATTGG
GCGAAGTGCCGGGGCAGGATCTCCTGTCATCTCACCTTGCTCCTGCCGAGAAAGTATCCATCATGGCTGA
TGCAATGCGGCGGCTGCATACGCTTGATCCGGCTACCTGCCCATTCGACCACCAAGCGAAACATCGCATC
GAGCGAGCACGTACTCGGATGGAAGCCGGTCTTGTCGATCAGGATGATCTGGACGAAGAGCATCAGGGGC
TCGCGCCAGCCGAACTGTTCGCCAGGCTCAAGGCGAGCATGCCCGACGGCGAGGATCTCGTCGTGACCCA
TGGCGATGCCTGCTTGCCGAATATCATGGTGGAAAATGGCCGCTTTTCTGGATTCATCGACTGTGGCCGG
CTGGGTGTGGCGGACCGCTATCAGGACATAGCGTTGGCTACCCGTGATATTGCTGAAGAGCTTGGCGGCG
AATGGGCTGACCGCTTCCTCGTGCTTTACGGTATCGCCGCTCCCGATTCGCAGCGCATCGCCTTCTATCG
C
